>Addgene plasmid #37682 | pUASp YFP Rab1 DN | addgene partial sequence | sequence record 55702 | EGFP-C 5'-CATGGTCCTGCTGGAGTTCGTG-3'
GAGCTGTACAGTCCGGACTCAGATCTCGAGCTCAAGCTTCGAATTCTGCAGTCGACGGTACCGCGGGCCC
GGGATCATCAACAAGTTTGTACAAAAAAGCAGGCTTAATGTCATCTGTGAATCCGGAATACGATTATCTC
TTTAAGTTGCTGCTTATTGGAGACTCGGGCGTTGGAAAGAACTGTCTTCTGTTGCGATTTGCCGATGACA
CATATACAGAAAGTTATATCAGCACAATCGGAGTGGATTTCAAAATCAGGACTATAGAACTCGACGGAAA
GACCATTAAACTGCAAATCTGGGATACTGCTGGCCAGGAGCGCTTCCGCACCATCACGTCTTCATATTAT
AGGGGCGCCCATGGCATCATTGTCGTATACGATTGCACGGACCAGGAGTCTTTCAACAATGTGAAGCAGT
GGCTGGAGGAGATCGAGCGGTATGCCTGTGAGAATGTCAACAAGTTGCTGGTTGGCAACAAGAGCGACTT
GACCACCAAGAAAGTAGTCGACCACACCACAGCTGCGGAGTACGCCGCCCAGTTAGGCATTCCATTCCTT
GAAACTTCGGCCAAGAGCGCCACCAACGTTGAGCAGGCCTTCATGACGATGGCGGCGGAGATCAAGAATC
GCGTCGGGCCGCCGTCCAGCGCCACTGACAACGCTAGCAAAGTGAAAATCGATCAAGGACGTCCAGTGGA
AAACACCAAATCCGGTTGCTGCTGAAACCCAGCTTTCTTGTACAAAGTGGTTGATGATCCTCTAGAGTCG
ACCTCGAACGTTAACGTTAACGTAACGTTAACTCGAGGAGCTTGATAACATTATACCTAAACCCATGGTC
AAGAGTAAACATTTCTGCCTTTGAAGTTGAGAACACAATTAAGCATCCCCTGGTTAAACCTGACATTCAT
ACTTGTTAATAGCGCCATAAACATAGCA
