[The description below was written by a language model from this plasmid's Addgene catalogue record.]
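Description:
pUASp YFP Rab1 DN is a Drosophila expression plasmid built on the pUASp backbone (about 9.9 kb without insert), a vector designed for GAL4-responsive transgene expression in flies. It is propagated in E. coli under ampicillin selection. The record does not state its copy number or origin of replication, and no feature table is provided, so details of the backbone elements cannot be confirmed from the record itself.

The insert is the Drosophila melanogaster Rab1 gene (CG3320), which encodes a small GTPase of the Rab family and was introduced by Gateway cloning. It carries the S25N substitution, recorded as a dominant-negative mutation. Changes of this type in Rab GTPases are generally understood to favour the inactive, GDP-bound state and so interfere with the endogenous protein. YFP is supplied by the backbone and fused to the N terminus of Rab1, which allows the mutant protein to be followed by fluorescence. The promoter field is listed as GAL4, meaning that transcription depends on upstream activating sequences bound by the yeast GAL4 activator. Expression therefore occurs only in tissues where a GAL4 driver line is active, giving spatial and temporal control through the binary GAL4/UAS system.

The plasmid belongs to a collection of tagged Drosophila Rab constructs. Its likely use is to generate transgenic flies in which Rab1 function can be disrupted in chosen cell types while the localisation of the tagged protein is observed.
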