Addgene plasmid #37682: pUASp YFP Rab1 DN
Depositing lab: Matthew Scott. Depositing organization: Stanford University. Publication: Thirty-one flavors of Drosophila rab proteins. Zhang J, Schulze KL, Hiesinger PR, Suyama K, Wang S, Fish M, Acar M, Hoskins RA, Bellen HJ, Scott MP. Genetics. 2007 Jun;176(2):1307-22. Epub 2007 Apr 3. 10.1534/genetics.106.066761 PubMed 17409086.
Backbone
  Vector backbone: pUASp
  Backbone size w/o insert (bp): 9939
  Vector type: Insect Expression ; Drosophila
Growth in bacteria
  Bacterial resistance: Ampicillin, 100 μg/mL
  Growth temperature: 37°C
  Growth strain: Top10
  Copy number: Unknown
Gene/Insert
  Gene/Insert name: Rab1
  Species: D. melanogaster (fly)
  Mutation: S25N (dominant negative)
  Entrez Gene: Rab1 (a.k.a. Dmel_CG3320, AAF55873, CG3320, DRAB1, DRab1, Dar6, Dm Rab1, DmRab1, Dmel\CG3320, O18332, RAB1a, Rab1a, dRab1, dar6, drab1, omt, rab1)
  Promoter: GAL4
  Tag / fusion protein: YFP (N terminal on backbone)
  Cloning method: Gateway Cloning
  Sequencing primers: 5′ EGFP-C; 3′ pUASp-3 (5'-AGGTTTAACCAGGGGATGCT-3')
Terms and licenses: Academic/Nonprofit Terms; Industry Terms: Not Available to Industry
How to cite: pUASp YFP Rab1 DN was a gift from Matthew Scott (Addgene plasmid # 37682 ; http://n2t.net/addgene:37682 ; RRID:Addgene_37682)
